Addgene plasmid #108724: pBW2229_pCAG-PV1-GAI-L1-iCre-230C-NLS-BGHpA
Purpose: Expresses aa230 to C-terminus of Cre recombinase fused to GAI CID
Depositing lab: Wilson Wong. Depositing organization: Boston University Main Campus. Publication: High-performance chemical- and light-inducible recombinases in mammalian cells and mice. Weinberg BH, Cho JH, Agarwal Y, Pham NTH, Caraballo LD, Walkosz M, Ortega C, Trexler M, Tague N, Law B, Benman WKJ, Letendre J, Beal J, Wong WW. Nat Commun. 2019 Oct 24;10(1):4845. doi: 10.1038/s41467-019-12800-7. PubMed 31649244.
Backbone
  Vector backbone: pCAGGS
  Vector type: Mammalian Expression, Cre/Lox, Synthetic Biology
Growth in bacteria
  Bacterial resistance: Ampicillin, 100 μg/mL
  Growth temperature: 37°C
  Growth strain: NEB Stable
  Copy number: High Copy
Gene/Insert
  Gene/Insert name: Cre recombinase fragment aa230 to C-terminus
  Species: Synthetic
  Promoter: pCAG
  Tag / fusion protein: GAI (N terminal on insert); NLS (C terminal on insert)
  Cloning method: Restriction Enzyme; 5′ cloning site KpnI (not destroyed); 3′ cloning site EcoRI (not destroyed)
Terms and licenses: Academic/Nonprofit Terms; Industry Terms: Not Available to Industry
Depositor comments: Please visit https://www.biorxiv.org/content/10.1101/747121v1 for bioRxiv preprint. Please note that discrepancies between the Addgene NGS result and the depositor's reference in the CAG promoter are likely due to issues sequencing GC-rich regions and should not impact the plasmid function.
How to cite: pBW2229_pCAG-PV1-GAI-L1-iCre-230C-NLS-BGHpA was a gift from Wilson Wong (Addgene plasmid # 108724 ; http://n2t.net/addgene:108724 ; RRID:Addgene_108724)
