[The description below was written by a language model from this plasmid's Addgene catalogue record, the feature table of its GenBank file and pLannotate feature annotations shown in this document.]
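Description:
pBW2229_pCAG-PV1-GAI-L1-iCre-230C-NLS-BGHpA is a mammalian expression plasmid of about 5.9 kb built on the pCAGGS backbone. It encodes one half of a chemically inducible split Cre recombinase. It is maintained in E. coli at high copy through a ColE1/pUC-type origin and selected with ampicillin via the bla gene. The backbone also carries an SV40 origin, an SV40 poly(A) signal and remnants of the lac promoter/operator region. No mammalian selection marker is annotated, which suggests use by transient transfection or similar delivery.

Expression is driven by the CAG promoter, composed of the CMV immediate-early enhancer, the chicken β-actin promoter and a chimeric β-actin/β-globin intron, giving strong, broadly active transcription. The open reading frame joins a fragment of the Arabidopsis GAI protein, which serves as a chemically induced dimerization (CID) domain, at the N terminus. The name indicates a linker (L1) between GAI and the C-terminal portion of Cre (iCre) from residue 230 onward, followed by an SV40 large T antigen nuclear localization signal. The depositor's map also annotates a short 6xHis-type motif within the GAI region, which may simply be a sequence match rather than an intended tag. Transcripts terminate at a bovine growth hormone poly(A) signal, with the native pCAGGS rabbit β-globin poly(A) further downstream.

The Cre fragment alone should be inactive. It is meant to be co-expressed with a complementary N-terminal Cre fragment fused to GAI's dimerization partner, which this record does not describe, so that an inducer brings the halves together and restores loxP recombination. The depositor notes that differences between the sequencing result and the reference in the GC-rich CAG promoter are probably sequencing artefacts. One sequencing record is a partial read of about 5.4 kb that lacks part of that promoter.
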