LOCUS       Exported 5923 bp ds-DNA circular SYN 13-MAY-2021
DEFINITION  Expresses aa230 to C-terminus of Cre recombinase fused to GAI CID.
ACCESSION   .
VERSION     .
KEYWORDS    pBW2229_pCAG-PV1-GAI-L1-iCre-230C-NLS-BGHpA
SOURCE      synthetic DNA construct
  ORGANISM  synthetic DNA construct
REFERENCE   1 (bases 1 to 5923)
  AUTHORS   Weinberg BH, Cho JH, Agarwal Y, Pham NTH, Caraballo LD, Walkosz M,
            Ortega C, Trexler M, Tague N, Law B, Benman WKJ, Letendre J, Beal J
            , Wong WW
  TITLE     High-performance chemical- and light-inducible recombinases in
            mammalian cells and mice
  JOURNAL   Nature Communications (2019) volume 10, Article number: 4845
REFERENCE   2 (bases 1 to 5923)
  AUTHORS   .
  TITLE     Direct Submission
  JOURNAL   Exported May 13, 2021 from SnapGene Server 1.1.58
            http://www.snapgene.com
FEATURES             Location/Qualifiers
     source          1..5923
                     /organism="synthetic DNA construct"
                     /mol_type="other DNA"
     primer_bind     complement(22..38)
                     /label=M13 rev
                     /note="common sequencing primer, one of multiple similar
                     variants"
     primer_bind     complement(22..38)
                     /label=M13 Reverse
                     /note="In lacZ gene. Also called M13-rev"
     primer_bind     complement(35..57)
                     /label=M13/pUC Reverse
                     /note="In lacZ gene"
     protein_bind    46..62
                     /label=lac operator
                     /bound_moiety="lac repressor encoded by lacI"
                     /note="The lac repressor binds to the lac operator to
                     inhibit transcription in E. coli. This inhibition can be
                     relieved by adding lactose or
                     isopropyl-beta-D-thiogalactopyranoside (IPTG)."
     promoter        complement(70..100)
                     /label=lac promoter
                     /note="promoter for the E. coli lac operon"
     protein_bind    115..136
                     /label=CAP binding site
                     /bound_moiety="E. coli catabolite activator protein"
                     /note="CAP binding activates transcription in the presence
                     of cAMP."
     rep_origin      221..355
                     /label=SV40 ori
                     /note="SV40 origin of replication"
     primer_bind     282..301
                     /label=SV40pro-F
                     /note="SV40 promoter/origin, forward primer"
     polyA_signal    375..509
                     /label=SV40 poly(A) signal
                     /note="SV40 polyadenylation signal"
     primer_bind     complement(412..431)
                     /label=SV40pA-R
                     /note="SV40 polyA, reverse primer"
     primer_bind     466..485
                     /label=EBV-rev
                     /note="SV40 polyA terminator, reverse primer"
     primer_bind     complement(577..594)
                     /label=L4440
                     /note="L4440 vector, forward primer"
     rep_origin      complement(748..1336)
                     /direction=LEFT
                     /label=ori
                     /note="high-copy-number ColE1/pMB1/pBR322/pUC origin of
                     replication"
     primer_bind     complement(828..847)
                     /label=pBR322ori-F
                     /note="pBR322 origin, forward primer"
     CDS             complement(1507..2367)
                     /codon_start=1
                     /gene="bla"
                     /product="beta-lactamase"
                     /label=AmpR
                     /note="confers resistance to ampicillin, carbenicillin, and
                     related antibiotics"
                     /translation="MSIQHFRVALIPFFAAFCLPVFAHPETLVKVKDAEDQLGARVGYI
                     ELDLNSGKILESFRPEERFPMMSTFKVLLCGAVLSRIDAGQEQLGRRIHYSQNDLVEYS
                     PVTEKHLTDGMTVRELCSAAITMSDNTAANLLLTTIGGPKELTAFLHNMGDHVTRLDRW
                     EPELNEAIPNDERDTTMPVAMATTLRKLLTGELLTLASRQQLIDWMEADKVAGPLLRSA
                     LPAGWFIADKSGAGERGSRGIIAALGPDGKPSRIVVIYTTGSQATMDERNRQIAEIGAS
                     LIKHW"
     primer_bind     2130..2149
                     /label=Amp-R
                     /note="Ampicillin resistance gene, reverse primer"
     promoter        complement(2368..2472)
                     /gene="bla"
                     /label=AmpR promoter
     enhancer        2503..2882
                     /label=CMV enhancer
                     /note="human cytomegalovirus immediate early enhancer"
     promoter        2884..3159
                     /label=chicken beta-actin promoter
     intron          3160..4175
                     /label=chimeric intron
                     /note="chimera between introns from chicken beta-actin and
                     rabbit beta-globin"
     primer_bind     4099..4121
                     /label=pCAGGS-5
                     /note="Chimeric intron in CAG promoter, forward primer"
     primer_bind     4183..4202
                     /label=pCAG-F
                     /note="Rabbit beta-globin intron, for pCAG plasmids,
                     forward primer"
     CDS             4322..4339
                     /codon_start=1
                     /product="6xHis affinity tag"
                     /label=6xHis
                     /translation="HHHHHH"
     CDS             4970..4990
                     /codon_start=1
                     /product="nuclear localization signal of SV40 (simian virus
                     40) large T antigen"
                     /label=SV40 NLS
                     /translation="PKKKRKV"
     polyA_signal    5000..5224
                     /label=bGH poly(A) signal
                     /note="bovine growth hormone polyadenylation signal"
     primer_bind     complement(5464..5483)
                     /label=Bglob-pA-R
                     /note="Rabbit beta-globin polyA region, reverse primer"
     polyA_signal    5529..5584
                     /label=-beta-globin poly(A) signal
                     /note="rabbit beta-globin polyadenylation signal (Gil and
                     Proudfoot, 1987)"
     primer_bind     complement(5583..5602)
                     /label=rbglobpA-R
                     /note="Rabbit beta-globin polyA, reverse primer. Also
                     called rb-glob-pA-term-R"
ORIGIN
        1 cccaagcttg gcgtaatcat ggtcatagct gtttcctgtg tgaaattgtt atccgctcac
       61 aattccacac aacatacgag ccggaagcat aaagtgtaaa gcctggggtg cctaatgagt
      121 gagctaactc acattaattg cgttgcgctc actgcccgct ttccagtcgg gaaacctgtc
      181 gtgccagcgg atccgcatct caattagtca gcaaccatag tcccgcccct aactccgccc
      241 agttccgccc attctccgcc ccatggctga ctaatttttt ttatttatgc agaggccgag
      301 gccgcctcgg cctctgagct attccagaag tagtgaggag gcttttttgg aggcctaggc
      361 ttttgcaaaa agctaacttg tttattgcag cttataatgg ttacaaataa agcaatagca
      421 tcacaaattt cacaaataaa gcattttttt cactgcattc tagttgtggt ttgtccaaac
      481 tcatcaatgt atcttatcat gtctggatcc gctgcattaa tgaatcggcc aacgcgcggg
      541 gagaggcggt ttgcgtattg ggcgctcttc cgcttcctcg ctcactgact cgctgcgctc
      601 ggtcgttcgg ctgcggcgag cggtatcagc tcactcaaag gcggtaatac ggttatccac
      661 agaatcaggg gataacgcag gaaagaacat gtgagcaaaa ggccagcaaa aggccaggaa
      721 ccgtaaaaag gccgcgttgc tggcgttttt ccataggctc cgcccccctg acgagcatca
      781 caaaaatcga cgctcaagtc agaggtggcg aaacccgaca ggactataaa gataccaggc
      841 gtttccccct ggaagctccc tcgtgcgctc tcctgttccg accctgccgc ttaccggata
      901 cctgtccgcc tttctccctt cgggaagcgt ggcgctttct catagctcac gctgtaggta
      961 tctcagttcg gtgtaggtcg ttcgctccaa gctgggctgt gtgcacgaac cccccgttca
     1021 gcccgaccgc tgcgccttat ccggtaacta tcgtcttgag tccaacccgg taagacacga
     1081 cttatcgcca ctggcagcag ccactggtaa caggattagc agagcgaggt atgtaggcgg
     1141 tgctacagag ttcttgaagt ggtggcctaa ctacggctac actagaagaa cagtatttgg
     1201 tatctgcgct ctgctgaagc cagttacctt cggaaaaaga gttggtagct cttgatccgg
     1261 caaacaaacc accgctggta gcggtggttt ttttgtttgc aagcagcaga ttacgcgcag
     1321 aaaaaaagga tctcaagaag atcctttgat cttttctacg gggtctgacg ctcagtggaa
     1381 cgaaaactca cgttaaggga ttttggtcat gagattatca aaaaggatct tcacctagat
     1441 ccttttaaat taaaaatgaa gttttaaatc aatctaaagt atatatgagt aaacttggtc
     1501 tgacagttac caatgcttaa tcagtgaggc acctatctca gcgatctgtc tatttcgttc
     1561 atccatagtt gcctgactcc ccgtcgtgta gataactacg atacgggagg gcttaccatc
     1621 tggccccagt gctgcaatga taccgcgaga cccacgctca ccggctccag atttatcagc
     1681 aataaaccag ccagccggaa gggccgagcg cagaagtggt cctgcaactt tatccgcctc
     1741 catccagtct attaattgtt gccgggaagc tagagtaagt agttcgccag ttaatagttt
     1801 gcgcaacgtt gttgccattg ctacaggcat cgtggtgtca cgctcgtcgt ttggtatggc
     1861 ttcattcagc tccggttccc aacgatcaag gcgagttaca tgatccccca tgttgtgcaa
     1921 aaaagcggtt agctccttcg gtcctccgat cgttgtcaga agtaagttgg ccgcagtgtt
     1981 atcactcatg gttatggcag cactgcataa ttctcttact gtcatgccat ccgtaagatg
     2041 cttttctgtg actggtgagt actcaaccaa gtcattctga gaatagtgta tgcggcgacc
     2101 gagttgctct tgcccggcgt caatacggga taataccgcg ccacatagca gaactttaaa
     2161 agtgctcatc attggaaaac gttcttcggg gcgaaaactc tcaaggatct taccgctgtt
     2221 gagatccagt tcgatgtaac ccactcgtgc acccaactga tcttcagcat cttttacttt
     2281 caccagcgtt tctgggtgag caaaaacagg aaggcaaaat gccgcaaaaa agggaataag
     2341 ggcgacacgg aaatgttgaa tactcatact cttccttttt caatattatt gaagcattta
     2401 tcagggttat tgtctcatga gcggatacat atttgaatgt atttagaaaa ataaacaaat
     2461 aggggttccg cgcacatttc cccgaaaagt gccacctggg tcgacattga ttattgacta
     2521 gttattaata gtaatcaatt acggggtcat tagttcatag cccatatatg gagttccgcg
     2581 ttacataact tacggtaaat ggcccgcctg gctgaccgcc caacgacccc cgcccattga
     2641 cgtcaataat gacgtatgtt cccatagtaa cgccaatagg gactttccat tgacgtcaat
     2701 gggtggagta tttacggtaa actgcccact tggcagtaca tcaagtgtat catatgccaa
     2761 gtacgccccc tattgacgtc aatgacggta aatggcccgc ctggcattat gcccagtaca
     2821 tgaccttatg ggactttcct acttggcagt acatctacgt attagtcatc gctattacca
     2881 tggtcgaggt gagccccacg ttctgcttca ctctccccat ctcccccccc tccccacccc
     2941 caattttgta tttatttatt ttttaattat tttgtgcagc gatgggggcg gggggggggg
     3001 gggcgcgcgc caggcggggc ggggcggggc gaggggcggg gcggggcgag gcggaaaggt
     3061 gcggcggcag ccaatcagag cggcgcgctc cgaaagtttc cttttatggc gaggcggcgg
     3121 cggcggcggc cctataaaaa gcgaagcgcg cggcgggcgg gagtcgctgc gttgccttcg
     3181 ccccgtgccc cgctccgcgc cgcctcgcgc cgcccgcccc ggctctgact gaccgcgtta
     3241 ctcccacagg tgagcgggcg ggacggccct tctcctccgg gctgtaatta gcgcttggtt
     3301 taatgacggc tcgtttcttt tctgtggctg cgtgaaagcc ttaaagggct ccgggagggc
     3361 cctttgtgcg ggggggagcg gctcgggggg tgcgtgcgtg tgtgtgtgcg tggggagcgc
     3421 cgcgtgcggc tccgcgctgc ccggcggctg tgagcgctgc gggcgcggcg cggggctttg
     3481 tgcgctccgc agtgtgcgcg aggggagcgc ggccgggggc ggtgccccgc ggtgcggggg
     3541 gggctgcgag gggaacaaag gctgcgtgcg gggtgtgtgc gtgggggggt gagcaggggg
     3601 tgtgggcgcg gcggtcgggc tgtaaccccc ccctgcaccc ccctccccga gttgctgagc
     3661 acggcccggc ttcgggtgcg gggctccgta cggggcgtgg cgcggggctc gccgtgccgg
     3721 gcggggggtg gcggcaggtg ggggtgccgg gcggggcggg gccgcctcgg gccggggagg
     3781 gctcggggga ggggcgcggc ggcccccgga gcgccggcgg ctgtcgaggc gcggcgagcc
     3841 gcagccattg ccttttatgg taatcgtgcg agagggcgca gggacttcct ttgtcccaaa
     3901 tctgtgcgga gccgaaatct gggaggcgcc gccgcacccc ctctagcggg cgcggggcga
     3961 agcggtgcgg cgccggcagg aaggaaatgg gcggggaggg ccttcgtgcg tcgccgcgcc
     4021 gccgtcccct tctccctctc cagcctcggg gctgtccgcg gggggacggc tgccttcggg
     4081 ggggacgggg cagggcgggg ttcggcttct ggcgtgtgac cggcggctct agagcctctg
     4141 ctaaccatgt tcatgccttc ttctttttcc tacagctcct gggcaacgtg ctggttattg
     4201 tgctgtctca tcattttggc aaagaattga ttaattcgag cgaaggcgcg cccattactc
     4261 gcatccattc tcaggctgtc tcgtctcgtc tcgcacgcgt gccgccacca tgaagcggga
     4321 ccaccaccat caccatcatc aggacaagaa aaccatgatg atgaacgaag aggacgacgg
     4381 caacggcatg gacgagctgc tggctgtgct gggctacaaa gtgcggagca gcgagatggc
     4441 cgacgtggcc cagaaactgg aacagctgga agtgatgatg agcaacgtgc aggaagatga
     4501 cctgtcccag ctggccaccg agacagtgca ctacaacccc gccgagctgt acacctggct
     4561 ggactccatg ctgaccgacc tgaactccgg agggtctggc tccggatcaa gtggtggcag
     4621 cggtaccgtg gctgatgacc ccaacaacta cctgttctgc cgggtcagaa agaatggtgt
     4681 ggctgcccct tctgccacct cccaactgtc cacccgggcc ctggaaggga tctttgaggc
     4741 cacccaccgc ctgatctatg gtgccaagga tgactctggg cagagatacc tggcctggtc
     4801 tggccactct gccagagtgg gtgctgccag ggacatggcc agggctggtg tgtccatccc
     4861 tgaaatcatg caggctggtg gctggaccaa tgtgaacatt gtgatgaact acatcagaaa
     4921 cctggactct gagactgggg ccatggtgag gctgctcgag gatggggacc ccaagaaaaa
     4981 gcggaaggtg tgagaattcc tgtgccttct agttgccagc catctgttgt ttgcccctcc
     5041 cccgtgcctt ccttgaccct ggaaggtgcc actcccactg tcctttccta ataaaatgag
     5101 gaaattgcat cgcattgtct gagtaggtgt cattctattc tggggggtgg ggtggggcag
     5161 gacagcaagg gggaggattg ggaagacaat agcaggcatg ctggggatgc ggtgggctct
     5221 atggcttctg aggcggaaag aaccagctgg ggctctaggg ggtatcccca cgcgccctgt
     5281 agcgtgtacc gctgggagtt cgtagacgga aacaaacgca gaatccaagc gcggccgccc
     5341 aggatacata gattaccaca actccgagcc cttccaccgc tagcgcactc ctcaggtgca
     5401 ggctgcctat cagaaggtgg tggctggtgt ggccaatgcc ctggctcaca aataccactg
     5461 agatcttttt ccctctgcca aaaattatgg ggacatcatg aagccccttg agcatctgac
     5521 ttctggctaa taaaggaaat ttattttcat tgcaatagtg tgttggaatt ttttgtgtct
     5581 ctcactcgga aggacatatg ggagggcaaa tcatttaaaa catcagaatg agtatttggt
     5641 ttagagtttg gcaacatatg cccatatgct ggctgccatg aacaaaggtt ggctataaag
     5701 aggtcatcag tatatgaaac agccccctgc tgtccattcc ttattccata gaaaagcctt
     5761 gacttgaggt tagatttttt ttatattttg ttttgtgtta tttttttctt taacatccct
     5821 aaaattttcc ttacatgttt tactagccag atttttcctc ctctcctgac tactcccagt
     5881 catagctgtc cctcttctct tatggagatc cctcgacctg cag
//
