Features (pLannotate 1.2.2; 21 found; start..end, strand, type, name):
      1..380     +  enhancer       CMV enhancer: human cytomegalovirus immediate early enhancer
    382..503     +  promoter       chicken β-actin promoter (fragment): contains a 21-bp deletion relative to the standard chicken β-actin promoter
    608..631     +  promoter       chicken β-actin promoter (fragment): contains a 21-bp deletion relative to the standard chicken β-actin promoter
    664..1677    +  intron         chimeric intron: chimera between introns from chicken β-actin and rabbit β-globin
   1812..2087    +  CDS            GAI (fragment): GAI_ARATH - Also known as RGA2 From Arabidopsis thaliana (Mouse-ear cress).
   2130..2471    +  CDS            cre (fragment): RECR_BPP1 - Experimental evidence at protein level: Swiss-Prot protein existence level 1. Catalyzes site-specific recombination between two 34-base- pair LOXP sites. Its role is to maintain the phage genome as a monomeric unit-copy plasmid in the lysogenic state. From Escherichia phage P1 (Bacteriophage P1).
   2502..2726    +  polyA_signal   bGH poly(A) signal: bovine growth hormone polyadenylation signal
   2730..2751    +  promoter       SV40 promoter (fragment): SV40 enhancer and early promoter
   2889..2960    +  CDS            HBB (fragment): HBB_PONPY - Experimental evidence at transcript level: Swiss-Prot protein existence level 2. Involved in oxygen transport from the lung to the various peripheral tissues. From Pongo pygmaeus (Bornean orangutan).
   3031..3086    +  polyA_signal   β-globin poly(A) signal: rabbit β-globin polyadenylation signal (Gil and Proudfoot, 1987)
   3471..3487    -  protein_bind   lac operator: The lac repressor binds to the lac operator to inhibit transcription in E. coli. This inhibition can be relieved by adding lactose or isopropyl-β-D-thiogalactopyranoside (IPTG). lac repressor encoded by lacI
   3495..3525    -  promoter       lac promoter: promoter for the E. coli lac operon
   3540..3561    -  protein_bind   CAP binding site: CAP binding activates transcription in the presence of cAMP. E. coli catabolite activator protein
   3574..3613    -  CDS            lacI (fragment): lac repressor; lacI; The lac repressor binds to the lac operator to inhibit transcription in E. coli. This inhibition can be relieved by adding lactose or isopropyl-β-D-thiogalactopyranoside (IPTG).
   3620..3642    +  promoter       SV40 promoter (fragment): SV40 enhancer and early promoter
   3646..3780    +  rep_origin     SV40 ori: SV40 origin of replication
   3800..3934    +  polyA_signal   SV40 poly(A) signal: SV40 polyadenylation signal
   3936..3990    -  CDS            lacI (fragment): lac repressor; lacI; The lac repressor binds to the lac operator to inhibit transcription in E. coli. This inhibition can be relieved by adding lactose or isopropyl-β-D-thiogalactopyranoside (IPTG).
   4173..4761    -  rep_origin     ori: high-copy-number ColE1/pMB1/pBR322/pUC origin of replication
   4932..5792    -  CDS            AmpR: β-lactamase; bla; confers resistance to ampicillin, carbenicillin, and related antibiotics
   5793..5897    -  promoter       AmpR promoter: bla
>Addgene plasmid #108724 | pBW2229_pCAG-PV1-GAI-L1-iCre-230C-NLS-BGHpA | addgene full sequence | sequence record 485254 | Addgene NGS Result
GACATTGATTATTGACTAGTTATTAATAGTAATCAATTACGGGGTCATTAGTTCATAGCCCATATATGGA
GTTCCGCGTTACATAACTTACGGTAAATGGCCCGCCTGGCTGACCGCCCAACGACCCCCGCCCATTGACG
TCAATAATGACGTATGTTCCCATAGTAACGCCAATAGGGACTTTCCATTGACGTCAATGGGTGGAGTATT
TACGGTAAACTGCCCACTTGGCAGTACATCAAGTGTATCATATGCCAAGTACGCCCCCTATTGACGTCAA
TGACGGTAAATGGCCCGCCTGGCATTATGCCCAGTACATGACCTTATGGGACTTTCCTACTTGGCAGTAC
ATCTACGTATTAGTCATCGCTATTACCATGGTCGAGGTGAGCCCCACGTTCTGCTTCACTCTCCCCATCT
CCCCCCCCTCCCCACCCCCAATTTTGTATTTATTTATTTTTTAATTATTTTGTGCAGCGATGGGGGCGGG
GGGGGGGGGGGGGGGCGCGCCGGGGGGGGGGGGGGGGGGGGGGGGGGGGGGGGGGGGGGGGGGGGGGGGG
GGGGGGGGGGGCCAGGGGGGGGGGGGGGCCCCGGAGGTTTTTTTTTTTGGGGGGGGGGGGGGGGGGGGGG
CCCGTAAAAAAAGAAAGGCGGCGGGGGGGGGGGGTCGCTGCGCGCTGCCTTCGCCCCGTGCCCCGCTCCG
CCGCCGCCTCGCGCCGCCCGCCCCGGCTCTGACTGACCGCGTTACTCCCACAGGTGAGCGGGCGGGACGG
CCCTTCTCCTCCGGGCTGTAATTAGCGCTTGGTTTAATGACGGCTTGTTTCTTTTCTGTGGCTGCGTGAA
AGCCTTGAGGGGCTCCGGGAGGGCCCTTTGTGCGGGGGGAGCGGCTCGGGGGGTGCGTGCGTGTGTGTGT
GCGTGGGGAGCGCCGCGTGCGGCTCCGCGCTGCCCGGCGGCTGTGAGCGCTGCGGGCGCGGCGCGGGGCT
TTGTGCGCTCCGCAGTGTGCGCGAGGGGAGCGCGGCCGGGGGCGGTGCCCCGCGGTGCGGGGGGGGCTGC
GAGGGGAACAAAGGCTGCGTGCGGGGTGTGTGCGTGGGGGGGTGAGCAGGGGGTGTGGGCGCGTCGGTCG
GGCTGCAACCCCCCCTGCACCCCCCTCCCCGAGTTGCTGAGCACGGCCCGGCTTCGGGTGCGGGGCTCCG
TACGGGGCGTGGCGCGGGGCTCGCCGTGCCGGGCGGGGGGTGGCGGCAGGTGGGGGTGCCGGGCGGGGCG
GGGCCGCCTCGGGCCGGGGAGGGCTCGGGGGAGGGGCGCGGCGGCCCCCGGAGCGCCGGCGGCTGTCGAG
GCGCGGCGAGCCGCAGCCATTGCCTTTTATGGTAATCGTGCGAGAGGGCGCAGGGACTTCCTTTGTCCCA
AATCTGTGCGGAGCCGAAATCTGGGAGGCGCCGCCGCACCCCCTCTAGCGGGCGCGGGGCGAAGCGGTGC
GGCGCCGGCAGGAAGGAAATGGGCGGGGAGGGCCTTCGTGCGTCGCCGCGCCGCCGTCCCCTTCTCCCTC
TCCAGCCTCGGGGCTGTCCGCGGGGGGACGGCTGCCTTCGGGGGGGACGGGGCAGGGCGGGGTTCGGCTT
CTGGCGTGTGACCGGCGGCTCTAGAGCCTCTGCTAACCATGTTCATGCCTTCTTCTTTTTCCTACAGCTC
CTGGGCAACGTGCTGGTTATTGTGCTGTCTCATCATTTTGGCAAAGAATTGATTAATTCGAGCGAAGGCG
CGCCCATTACTCGCATCCATTCTCAGGCTGTCTCGTCTCGTCTCGCACGCGTGCCGCCACCATGAAGCGG
GACCACCACCATCACCATCATCAGGACAAGAAAACCATGATGATGAACGAAGAGGACGACGGCAACGGCA
TGGACGAGCTGCTGGCTGTGCTGGGCTACAAAGTGCGGAGCAGCGAGATGGCCGACGTGGCCCAGAAACT
GGAACAGCTGGAAGTGATGATGAGCAACGTGCAGGAAGATGACCTGTCCCAGCTGGCCACCGAGACAGTG
CACTACAACCCCGCCGAGCTGTACACCTGGCTGGACTCCATGCTGACCGACCTGAACTCCGGAGGGTCTG
GCTCCGGATCAAGTGGTGGCAGCGGTACCGTGGCTGATGACCCCAACAACTACCTGTTCTGCCGGGTCAG
AAAGAATGGTGTGGCTGCCCCTTCTGCCACCTCCCAACTGTCCACCCGGGCCCTGGAAGGGATCTTTGAG
GCCACCCACCGCCTGATCTATGGTGCCAAGGATGACTCTGGGCAGAGATACCTGGCCTGGTCTGGCCACT
CTGCCAGAGTGGGTGCTGCCAGGGACATGGCCAGGGCTGGTGTGTCCATCCCTGAAATCATGCAGGCTGG
TGGCTGGACCAATGTGAACATTGTGATGAACTACATCAGAAACCTGGACTCTGAGACTGGGGCCATGGTG
AGGCTGCTCGAGGATGGGGACCCCAAGAAAAAGCGGAAGGTGTGAGAATTCCTGTGCCTTCTAGTTGCCA
GCCATCTGTTGTTTGCCCCTCCCCCGTGCCTTCCTTGACCCTGGAAGGTGCCACTCCCACTGTCCTTTCC
TAATAAAATGAGGAAATTGCATCGCATTGTCTGAGTAGGTGTCATTCTATTCTGGGGGGTGGGGTGGGGC
AGGACAGCAAGGGGGAGGATTGGGAAGACAATAGCAGGCATGCTGGGGATGCGGTGGGCTCTATGGCTTC
TGAGGCGGAAAGAACCAGCTGGGGCTCTAGGGGGTATCCCCACGCGCCCTGTAGCGTGTACCGCTGGGAG
TTCGTAGACGGAAACAAACGCAGAATCCAAGCGCGGCCGCCCAGGATACATAGATTACCACAACTCCGAG
CCCTTCCACCGCTAGCGCACTCCTCAGGTGCAGGCTGCCTATCAGAAGGTGGTGGCTGGTGTGGCCAATG
CCCTGGCTCACAAATACCACTGAGATCTTTTTCCCTCTGCCAAAAATTATGGGGACATCATGAAGCCCCT
TGAGCATCTGACTTCTGGCTAATAAAGGAAATTTATTTTCATTGCAATAGTGTGTTGGAATTTTTTGTGT
CTCTCACTCGGAAGGACATATGGGAGGGCAAATCATTTAAAACATCAGAATGAGTATTTGGTTTAGAGTT
TGGCAACATATGCCCATATGCTGGCTGCCATGAACAAAGGTTGGCTATAAAGAGGTCATCAGTATATGAA
ACAGCCCCCTGCTGTCCATTCCTTATTCCATAGAAAAGCCTTGACTTGAGGTTAGATTTTTTTTATATTT
TGTTTTGTGTTATTTTTTTCTTTAACATCCCTAAAATTTTCCTTACATGTTTTACTAGCCAGATTTTTCC
TCCTCTCCTGACTACTCCCAGTCATAGCTGTCCCTCTTCTCTTATGGAGATCCCTCGACCTGCAGCCCAA
GCTTGGCGTAATCATGGTCATAGCTGTTTCCTGTGTGAAATTGTTATCCGCTCACAATTCCACACAACAT
ACGAGCCGGAAGCATAAAGTGTAAAGCCTGGGGTGCCTAATGAGTGAGCTAACTCACATTAATTGCGTTG
CGCTCACTGCCCGCTTTCCAGTCGGGAAACCTGTCGTGCCAGCGGATCCGCATCTCAATTAGTCAGCAAC
CATAGTCCCGCCCCTAACTCCGCCCAGTTCCGCCCATTCTCCGCCCCATGGCTGACTAATTTTTTTTATT
TATGCAGAGGCCGAGGCCGCCTCGGCCTCTGAGCTATTCCAGAAGTAGTGAGGAGGCTTTTTTGGAGGCC
TAGGCTTTTGCAAAAAGCTAACTTGTTTATTGCAGCTTATAATGGTTACAAATAAAGCAATAGCATCACA
AATTTCACAAATAAAGCATTTTTTTCACTGCATTCTAGTTGTGGTTTGTCCAAACTCATCAATGTATCTT
ATCATGTCTGGATCCGCTGCATTAATGAATCGGCCAACGCGCGGGGAGAGGCGGTTTGCGTATTGGGCGC
TCTTCCGCTTCCTCGCTCACTGACTCGCTGCGCTCGGTCGTTCGGCTGCGGCGAGCGGTATCAGCTCACT
CAAAGGCGGTAATACGGTTATCCACAGAATCAGGGGATAACGCAGGAAAGAACATGTGAGCAAAAGGCCA
GCAAAAGGCCAGGAACCGTAAAAAGGCCGCGTTGCTGGCGTTTTTCCATAGGCTCCGCCCCCCTGACGAG
CATCACAAAAATCGACGCTCAAGTCAGAGGTGGCGAAACCCGACAGGACTATAAAGATACCAGGCGTTTC
CCCCTGGAAGCTCCCTCGTGCGCTCTCCTGTTCCGACCCTGCCGCTTACCGGATACCTGTCCGCCTTTCT
CCCTTCGGGAAGCGTGGCGCTTTCTCATAGCTCACGCTGTAGGTATCTCAGTTCGGTGTAGGTCGTTCGC
TCCAAGCTGGGCTGTGTGCACGAACCCCCCGTTCAGCCCGACCGCTGCGCCTTATCCGGTAACTATCGTC
TTGAGTCCAACCCGGTAAGACACGACTTATCGCCACTGGCAGCAGCCACTGGTAACAGGATTAGCAGAGC
GAGGTATGTAGGCGGTGCTACAGAGTTCTTGAAGTGGTGGCCTAACTACGGCTACACTAGAAGAACAGTA
TTTGGTATCTGCGCTCTGCTGAAGCCAGTTACCTTCGGAAAAAGAGTTGGTAGCTCTTGATCCGGCAAAC
AAACCACCGCTGGTAGCGGTGGTTTTTTTGTTTGCAAGCAGCAGATTACGCGCAGAAAAAAAGGATCTCA
AGAAGATCCTTTGATCTTTTCTACGGGGTCTGACGCTCAGTGGAACGAAAACTCACGTTAAGGGATTTTG
GTCATGAGATTATCAAAAAGGATCTTCACCTAGATCCTTTTAAATTAAAAATGAAGTTTTAAATCAATCT
AAAGTATATATGAGTAAACTTGGTCTGACAGTTACCAATGCTTAATCAGTGAGGCACCTATCTCAGCGAT
CTGTCTATTTCGTTCATCCATAGTTGCCTGACTCCCCGTCGTGTAGATAACTACGATACGGGAGGGCTTA
CCATCTGGCCCCAGTGCTGCAATGATACCGCGAGACCCACGCTCACCGGCTCCAGATTTATCAGCAATAA
ACCAGCCAGCCGGAAGGGCCGAGCGCAGAAGTGGTCCTGCAACTTTATCCGCCTCCATCCAGTCTATTAA
TTGTTGCCGGGAAGCTAGAGTAAGTAGTTCGCCAGTTAATAGTTTGCGCAACGTTGTTGCCATTGCTACA
GGCATCGTGGTGTCACGCTCGTCGTTTGGTATGGCTTCATTCAGCTCCGGTTCCCAACGATCAAGGCGAG
TTACATGATCCCCCATGTTGTGCAAAAAAGCGGTTAGCTCCTTCGGTCCTCCGATCGTTGTCAGAAGTAA
GTTGGCCGCAGTGTTATCACTCATGGTTATGGCAGCACTGCATAATTCTCTTACTGTCATGCCATCCGTA
AGATGCTTTTCTGTGACTGGTGAGTACTCAACCAAGTCATTCTGAGAATAGTGTATGCGGCGACCGAGTT
GCTCTTGCCCGGCGTCAATACGGGATAATACCGCGCCACATAGCAGAACTTTAAAAGTGCTCATCATTGG
AAAACGTTCTTCGGGGCGAAAACTCTCAAGGATCTTACCGCTGTTGAGATCCAGTTCGATGTAACCCACT
CGTGCACCCAACTGATCTTCAGCATCTTTTACTTTCACCAGCGTTTCTGGGTGAGCAAAAACAGGAAGGC
AAAATGCCGCAAAAAAGGGAATAAGGGCGACACGGAAATGTTGAATACTCATACTCTTCCTTTTTCAATA
TTATTGAAGCATTTATCAGGGTTATTGTCTCATGAGCGGATACATATTTGAATGTATTTAGAAAAATAAA
CAAATAGGGGTTCCGCGCACATTTCCCCGAAAAGTGCCACCTGGGTC
