Features (pLannotate 1.2.2; 20 found; start..end, strand, type, name):
      1..649     +  intron         chimeric intron (fragment): chimera between introns from chicken β-actin and rabbit β-globin
    784..1059    +  CDS            GAI (fragment): GAI_ARATH - Also known as RGA2 From Arabidopsis thaliana (Mouse-ear cress).
   1102..1443    +  CDS            cre (fragment): RECR_BPP1 - Experimental evidence at protein level: Swiss-Prot protein existence level 1. Catalyzes site-specific recombination between two 34-base- pair LOXP sites. Its role is to maintain the phage genome as a monomeric unit-copy plasmid in the lysogenic state. From Escherichia phage P1 (Bacteriophage P1).
   1474..1698    +  polyA_signal   bGH poly(A) signal: bovine growth hormone polyadenylation signal
   1702..1723    +  promoter       SV40 promoter (fragment): SV40 enhancer and early promoter
   1861..1932    +  CDS            HBB (fragment): HBB_PONPY - Experimental evidence at transcript level: Swiss-Prot protein existence level 2. Involved in oxygen transport from the lung to the various peripheral tissues. From Pongo pygmaeus (Bornean orangutan).
   2003..2058    +  polyA_signal   β-globin poly(A) signal: rabbit β-globin polyadenylation signal (Gil and Proudfoot, 1987)
   2443..2459    -  protein_bind   lac operator: The lac repressor binds to the lac operator to inhibit transcription in E. coli. This inhibition can be relieved by adding lactose or isopropyl-β-D-thiogalactopyranoside (IPTG). lac repressor encoded by lacI
   2467..2497    -  promoter       lac promoter: promoter for the E. coli lac operon
   2512..2533    -  protein_bind   CAP binding site: CAP binding activates transcription in the presence of cAMP. E. coli catabolite activator protein
   2546..2585    -  CDS            lacI (fragment): lac repressor; lacI; The lac repressor binds to the lac operator to inhibit transcription in E. coli. This inhibition can be relieved by adding lactose or isopropyl-β-D-thiogalactopyranoside (IPTG).
   2592..2614    +  promoter       SV40 promoter (fragment): SV40 enhancer and early promoter
   2618..2752    +  rep_origin     SV40 ori: SV40 origin of replication
   2772..2906    +  polyA_signal   SV40 poly(A) signal: SV40 polyadenylation signal
   2908..2962    -  CDS            lacI (fragment): lac repressor; lacI; The lac repressor binds to the lac operator to inhibit transcription in E. coli. This inhibition can be relieved by adding lactose or isopropyl-β-D-thiogalactopyranoside (IPTG).
   3145..3733    -  rep_origin     ori: high-copy-number ColE1/pMB1/pBR322/pUC origin of replication
   3904..4764    -  CDS            AmpR: β-lactamase; bla; confers resistance to ampicillin, carbenicillin, and related antibiotics
   4765..4869    -  promoter       AmpR promoter: bla
   4900..5279    +  enhancer       CMV enhancer: human cytomegalovirus immediate early enhancer
   5281..5399    +  promoter       chicken β-actin promoter (fragment): contains a 21-bp deletion relative to the standard chicken β-actin promoter
>Addgene plasmid #108724 | pBW2229_pCAG-PV1-GAI-L1-iCre-230C-NLS-BGHpA Sequencing Result | analyzer sequence | sequence record 215909
CCCGCGGTGCGGGGGGGGCTGCGAGGGGAACAAAGGCTGCGTGCGGGGTGTGTGCGTGGGGGGGTGAGCA
GGGGGTGTGGGCGCGTCGGTCGGGCTGCAACCCCCCCTGCACCCCCCTCCCCGAGTTGCTGAGCACGGCC
CGGCTTCGGGTGCGGGGCTCCGTACGGGGCGTGGCGCGGGGCTCGCCGTGCCGGGCGGGGGGTGGCGGCA
GGTGGGGGTGCCGGGCGGGGCGGGGCCGCCTCGGGCCGGGGAGGGCTCGGGGGAGGGGCGCGGCGGCCCC
CGGAGCGCCGGCGGCTGTCGAGGCGCGGCGAGCCGCAGCCATTGCCTTTTATGGTAATCGTGCGAGAGGG
CGCAGGGACTTCCTTTGTCCCAAATCTGTGCGGAGCCGAAATCTGGGAGGCGCCGCCGCACCCCCTCTAG
CGGGCGCGGGGCGAAGCGGTGCGGCGCCGGCAGGAAGGAAATGGGCGGGGAGGGCCTTCGTGCGTCGCCG
CGCCGCCGTCCCCTTCTCCCTCTCCAGCCTCGGGGCTGTCCGCGGGGGGACGGCTGCCTTCGGGGGGGAC
GGGGCAGGGCGGGGTTCGGCTTCTGGCGTGTGACCGGCGGCTCTAGAGCCTCTGCTAACCATGTTCATGC
CTTCTTCTTTTTCCTACAGCTCCTGGGCAACGTGCTGGTTATTGTGCTGTCTCATCATTTTGGCAAAGAA
TTGATTAATTCGAGCGAAGGCGCGCCCATTACTCGCATCCATTCTCAGGCTGTCTCGTCTCGTCTCGCAC
GCGTGCCGCCACCATGAAGCGGGACCACCACCATCACCATCATCAGGACAAGAAAACCATGATGATGAAC
GAAGAGGACGACGGCAACGGCATGGACGAGCTGCTGGCTGTGCTGGGCTACAAAGTGCGGAGCAGCGAGA
TGGCCGACGTGGCCCAGAAACTGGAACAGCTGGAAGTGATGATGAGCAACGTGCAGGAAGATGACCTGTC
CCAGCTGGCCACCGAGACAGTGCACTACAACCCCGCCGAGCTGTACACCTGGCTGGACTCCATGCTGACC
GACCTGAACTCCGGAGGGTCTGGCTCCGGATCAAGTGGTGGCAGCGGTACCGTGGCTGATGACCCCAACA
ACTACCTGTTCTGCCGGGTCAGAAAGAATGGTGTGGCTGCCCCTTCTGCCACCTCCCAACTGTCCACCCG
GGCCCTGGAAGGGATCTTTGAGGCCACCCACCGCCTGATCTATGGTGCCAAGGATGACTCTGGGCAGAGA
TACCTGGCCTGGTCTGGCCACTCTGCCAGAGTGGGTGCTGCCAGGGACATGGCCAGGGCTGGTGTGTCCA
TCCCTGAAATCATGCAGGCTGGTGGCTGGACCAATGTGAACATTGTGATGAACTACATCAGAAACCTGGA
CTCTGAGACTGGGGCCATGGTGAGGCTGCTCGAGGATGGGGACCCCAAGAAAAAGCGGAAGGTGTGAGAA
TTCCTGTGCCTTCTAGTTGCCAGCCATCTGTTGTTTGCCCCTCCCCCGTGCCTTCCTTGACCCTGGAAGG
TGCCACTCCCACTGTCCTTTCCTAATAAAATGAGGAAATTGCATCGCATTGTCTGAGTAGGTGTCATTCT
ATTCTGGGGGGTGGGGTGGGGCAGGACAGCAAGGGGGAGGATTGGGAAGACAATAGCAGGCATGCTGGGG
ATGCGGTGGGCTCTATGGCTTCTGAGGCGGAAAGAACCAGCTGGGGCTCTAGGGGGTATCCCCACGCGCC
CTGTAGCGTGTACCGCTGGGAGTTCGTAGACGGAAACAAACGCAGAATCCAAGCGCGGCCGCCCAGGATA
CATAGATTACCACAACTCCGAGCCCTTCCACCGCTAGCGCACTCCTCAGGTGCAGGCTGCCTATCAGAAG
GTGGTGGCTGGTGTGGCCAATGCCCTGGCTCACAAATACCACTGAGATCTTTTTCCCTCTGCCAAAAATT
ATGGGGACATCATGAAGCCCCTTGAGCATCTGACTTCTGGCTAATAAAGGAAATTTATTTTCATTGCAAT
AGTGTGTTGGAATTTTTTGTGTCTCTCACTCGGAAGGACATATGGGAGGGCAAATCATTTAAAACATCAG
AATGAGTATTTGGTTTAGAGTTTGGCAACATATGCCCATATGCTGGCTGCCATGAACAAAGGTTGGCTAT
AAAGAGGTCATCAGTATATGAAACAGCCCCCTGCTGTCCATTCCTTATTCCATAGAAAAGCCTTGACTTG
AGGTTAGATTTTTTTTATATTTTGTTTTGTGTTATTTTTTTCTTTAACATCCCTAAAATTTTCCTTACAT
GTTTTACTAGCCAGATTTTTCCTCCTCTCCTGACTACTCCCAGTCATAGCTGTCCCTCTTCTCTTATGGA
GATCCCTCGACCTGCAGCCCAAGCTTGGCGTAATCATGGTCATAGCTGTTTCCTGTGTGAAATTGTTATC
CGCTCACAATTCCACACAACATACGAGCCGGAAGCATAAAGTGTAAAGCCTGGGGTGCCTAATGAGTGAG
CTAACTCACATTAATTGCGTTGCGCTCACTGCCCGCTTTCCAGTCGGGAAACCTGTCGTGCCAGCGGATC
CGCATCTCAATTAGTCAGCAACCATAGTCCCGCCCCTAACTCCGCCCAGTTCCGCCCATTCTCCGCCCCA
TGGCTGACTAATTTTTTTTATTTATGCAGAGGCCGAGGCCGCCTCGGCCTCTGAGCTATTCCAGAAGTAG
TGAGGAGGCTTTTTTGGAGGCCTAGGCTTTTGCAAAAAGCTAACTTGTTTATTGCAGCTTATAATGGTTA
CAAATAAAGCAATAGCATCACAAATTTCACAAATAAAGCATTTTTTTCACTGCATTCTAGTTGTGGTTTG
TCCAAACTCATCAATGTATCTTATCATGTCTGGATCCGCTGCATTAATGAATCGGCCAACGCGCGGGGAG
AGGCGGTTTGCGTATTGGGCGCTCTTCCGCTTCCTCGCTCACTGACTCGCTGCGCTCGGTCGTTCGGCTG
CGGCGAGCGGTATCAGCTCACTCAAAGGCGGTAATACGGTTATCCACAGAATCAGGGGATAACGCAGGAA
AGAACATGTGAGCAAAAGGCCAGCAAAAGGCCAGGAACCGTAAAAAGGCCGCGTTGCTGGCGTTTTTCCA
TAGGCTCCGCCCCCCTGACGAGCATCACAAAAATCGACGCTCAAGTCAGAGGTGGCGAAACCCGACAGGA
CTATAAAGATACCAGGCGTTTCCCCCTGGAAGCTCCCTCGTGCGCTCTCCTGTTCCGACCCTGCCGCTTA
CCGGATACCTGTCCGCCTTTCTCCCTTCGGGAAGCGTGGCGCTTTCTCATAGCTCACGCTGTAGGTATCT
CAGTTCGGTGTAGGTCGTTCGCTCCAAGCTGGGCTGTGTGCACGAACCCCCCGTTCAGCCCGACCGCTGC
GCCTTATCCGGTAACTATCGTCTTGAGTCCAACCCGGTAAGACACGACTTATCGCCACTGGCAGCAGCCA
CTGGTAACAGGATTAGCAGAGCGAGGTATGTAGGCGGTGCTACAGAGTTCTTGAAGTGGTGGCCTAACTA
CGGCTACACTAGAAGAACAGTATTTGGTATCTGCGCTCTGCTGAAGCCAGTTACCTTCGGAAAAAGAGTT
GGTAGCTCTTGATCCGGCAAACAAACCACCGCTGGTAGCGGTGGTTTTTTTGTTTGCAAGCAGCAGATTA
CGCGCAGAAAAAAAGGATCTCAAGAAGATCCTTTGATCTTTTCTACGGGGTCTGACGCTCAGTGGAACGA
AAACTCACGTTAAGGGATTTTGGTCATGAGATTATCAAAAAGGATCTTCACCTAGATCCTTTTAAATTAA
AAATGAAGTTTTAAATCAATCTAAAGTATATATGAGTAAACTTGGTCTGACAGTTACCAATGCTTAATCA
GTGAGGCACCTATCTCAGCGATCTGTCTATTTCGTTCATCCATAGTTGCCTGACTCCCCGTCGTGTAGAT
AACTACGATACGGGAGGGCTTACCATCTGGCCCCAGTGCTGCAATGATACCGCGAGACCCACGCTCACCG
GCTCCAGATTTATCAGCAATAAACCAGCCAGCCGGAAGGGCCGAGCGCAGAAGTGGTCCTGCAACTTTAT
CCGCCTCCATCCAGTCTATTAATTGTTGCCGGGAAGCTAGAGTAAGTAGTTCGCCAGTTAATAGTTTGCG
CAACGTTGTTGCCATTGCTACAGGCATCGTGGTGTCACGCTCGTCGTTTGGTATGGCTTCATTCAGCTCC
GGTTCCCAACGATCAAGGCGAGTTACATGATCCCCCATGTTGTGCAAAAAAGCGGTTAGCTCCTTCGGTC
CTCCGATCGTTGTCAGAAGTAAGTTGGCCGCAGTGTTATCACTCATGGTTATGGCAGCACTGCATAATTC
TCTTACTGTCATGCCATCCGTAAGATGCTTTTCTGTGACTGGTGAGTACTCAACCAAGTCATTCTGAGAA
TAGTGTATGCGGCGACCGAGTTGCTCTTGCCCGGCGTCAATACGGGATAATACCGCGCCACATAGCAGAA
CTTTAAAAGTGCTCATCATTGGAAAACGTTCTTCGGGGCGAAAACTCTCAAGGATCTTACCGCTGTTGAG
ATCCAGTTCGATGTAACCCACTCGTGCACCCAACTGATCTTCAGCATCTTTTACTTTCACCAGCGTTTCT
GGGTGAGCAAAAACAGGAAGGCAAAATGCCGCAAAAAAGGGAATAAGGGCGACACGGAAATGTTGAATAC
TCATACTCTTCCTTTTTCAATATTATTGAAGCATTTATCAGGGTTATTGTCTCATGAGCGGATACATATT
TGAATGTATTTAGAAAAATAAACAAATAGGGGTTCCGCGCACATTTCCCCGAAAAGTGCCACCTGGGTCG
ACATTGATTATTGACTAGTTATTAATAGTAATCAATTACGGGGTCATTAGTTCATAGCCCATATATGGAG
TTCCGCGTTACATAACTTACGGTAAATGGCCCGCCTGGCTGACCGCCCAACGACCCCCGCCCATTGACGT
CAATAATGACGTATGTTCCCATAGTAACGCCAATAGGGACTTTCCATTGACGTCAATGGGTGGAGTATTT
ACGGTAAACTGCCCACTTGGCAGTACATCAAGTGTATCATATGCCAAGTACGCCCCCTATTGACGTCAAT
GACGGTAAATGGCCCGCCTGGCATTATGCCCAGTACATGACCTTATGGGACTTTCCTACTTGGCAGTACA
TCTACGTATTAGTCATCGCTATTACCATGGTCGAGGTGAGCCCCACGTTCTGCTTCACTCTCCCCATCTC
CCCCCCCTCCCCACCCCCAATTTTGTATTTATTTATTTTTTAATTATTTTGTGCAGCGATGGGGGCGGGG
GGGGGGGGG
